>Addgene plasmid #65769 | MSP1673 | depositor full sequence | sequence record 112659 | MSP1673 sequence 7309 bps
GGGGAATTGTGAGCGGATAACAATTCCCCTGTAGAAATAATTTTGTTTAACTTTAATAAGGAGATATACC
ATGGGCAGCGACCTGGTGCTGGGCCTGGACATCGGCATCGGCAGCGTGGGCGTGGGCATCCTGAACAAGG
TGACCGGCGAGATCATCCACAAGAACAGTCGCATCTTCCCTGCTGCTCAGGCTGAGAACAACCTGGTGCG
CCGCACCAACCGCCAGGGTCGCCGGCTTGCTCGCCGCAAGAAGCACCGGCGCGTGCGCCTGAACCGCCTG
TTCGAGGAGAGCGGCCTGATCACCGACTTCACCAAGATCAGCATCAACCTGAACCCCTACCAGCTGCGCG
TGAAGGGCCTGACCGACGAGCTGAGCAACGAGGAGCTGTTCATCGCCCTGAAGAACATGGTGAAGCACCG
CGGCATCAGCTACCTGGACGACGCCAGCGACGACGGCAACAGCAGCGTGGGCGACTACGCCCAGATCGTG
AAGGAGAACAGCAAGCAGCTGGAGACCAAGACCCCCGGCCAGATCCAGCTGGAGCGCTACCAGACCTACG
GCCAGCTGCGCGGCGACTTCACCGTGGAGAAGGACGGCAAGAAGCACCGCCTGATCAACGTGTTCCCCAC
CAGCGCCTACCGCAGCGAGGCCCTGCGCATCCTGCAGACCCAGCAGGAGTTCAACCCCCAGATCACCGAC
GAGTTCATCAACCGCTACCTGGAGATCCTGACCGGCAAGCGCAAGTACTACCACGGCCCCGGCAACGAGA
AGAGCCGCACCGACTACGGCCGCTACCGCACCAGCGGCGAGACCCTGGACAACATCTTCGGCATCCTGAT
CGGCAAGTGCACCTTCTACCCCGACGAGTTCCGCGCCGCCAAGGCCAGCTACACCGCCCAGGAGTTCAAT
CTGCTGAACGACCTGAACAACCTGACCGTGCCCACCGAGACCAAGAAGCTGAGCAAGGAGCAGAAGAACC
AGATCATCAACTACGTGAAGAACGAGAAGGCTATGGGCCCCGCCAAGCTGTTCAAGTACATCGCCAAGCT
GCTGAGCTGCGACGTGGCCGACATCAAGGGCTACCGCATCGACAAGAGCGGCAAGGCCGAGATCCACACC
TTCGAGGCCTACCGCAAGATGAAGACCCTGGAGACCCTGGACATCGAGCAGATGGACCGAGAGACCCTGG
ACAAGCTGGCCTACGTGCTGACCCTGAACACCGAGCGCGAGGGCATCCAGGAGGCCCTGGAGCACGAGTT
CGCCGACGGCAGCTTCAGCCAGAAACAGGTGGACGAGCTGGTGCAGTTCCGCAAGGCCAACAGCAGCATC
TTCGGCAAGGGCTGGCACAACTTCAGCGTGAAGCTGATGATGGAGCTGATCCCCGAGCTGTACGAGACCA
GCGAGGAGCAGATGACCATCCTGACCCGCCTGGGCAAGCAGAAGACCACCAGCAGCAGCAACAAGACCAA
GTACATCGACGAGAAGCTGCTGACCGAGGAGATCTACAACCCCGTGGTGGCCAAGAGCGTGCGCCAGGCC
ATCAAGATCGTGAACGCCGCCATCAAGGAGTACGGCGACTTCGACAACATCGTGATCGAGATGGCCCGCG
AGACCAACGAGGACGACGAGAAGAAGGCCATCCAGAAGATCCAGAAGGCCAACAAGGACGAGAAGGACGC
CGCCATGCTGAAGGCCGCCAACCAGTACAACGGCAAGGCCGAGCTGCCCCACAGCGTGTTCCACGGCCAC
AAGCAGCTGGCCACCAAGATCCGCCTGTGGCACCAGCAGGGCGAGCGCTGCCTGTACACCGGCAAGACCA
TCAGCATCCACGACCTGATCAACAACAGCAACCAGTTCGAGGTGGACCACATCCTGCCCCTGAGCATCAC
CTTCGACGACAGCCTGGCCAACAAGGTGCTGGTGTACGCCACCGCCAACCAGGAGAAGGGCCAGCGCACC
CCCTACCAGGCCCTGGACAGCATGGACGACGCCTGGAGCTTCCGCGAGCTGAAGGCCTTCGTGCGCGAGA
GCAAGACCCTGAGCAACAAGAAGAAGGAGTATCTGCTGACCGAGGAGGACATCAGCAAGTTCGACGTGCG
CAAGAAGTTCATCGAGCGCAACCTGGTGGACACCCGCTACGCCAGCCGCGTGGTGCTGAACGCCCTGCAG
GAGCACTTCCGCGCCCACAAGATCGACACCAAGGTGAGCGTGGTGCGCGGCCAGTTCACCAGCCAGCTGC
GCCGCCACTGGGGCATCGAGAAGACCCGCGACACCTACCACCACCACGCCGTGGACGCCCTGATCATTGC
GGCTTCTAGCCAGCTGAACCTGTGGAAGAAGCAGAAGAACACCCTGGTGAGCTACAGCGAGGACCAGCTG
CTGGACATCGAGACCGGCGAGCTGATCAGCGACGACGAGTACAAGGAGAGCGTGTTCAAGGCCCCCTACC
AGCACTTCGTGGACACCCTGAAGAGCAAGGAGTTCGAGGACAGCATCCTGTTCAGCTACCAGGTGGACAG
CAAGTTCAACCGCAAGATCAGCGACGCCACCATCTACGCCACCCGCCAGGCCAAGGTGGGCAAGGACAAG
GCCGACGAGACCTACGTGCTGGGCAAGATCAAGGACATCTACACCCAGGACGGCTACGACGCCTTCATGA
AGATCTACAAGAAGGACAAGAGCAAGTTCCTGATGTACCGCCACGACCCCCAGACCTTCGAGAAGGTGAT
CGAGCCCATCCTGGAGAACTACCCCAACAAGCAGATCAACGAGAAAGGCAAGGAGGTGCCCTGCAACCCC
TTCCTGAAGTACAAGGAGGAGCACGGCTACATCCGCAAGTACAGCAAGAAGGGCAACGGCCCCGAGATCA
AGAGCCTGAAGTACTACGACAGCAAGCTGGGCAACCACATCGACATCACCCCCAAGGACAGCAACAACAA
GGTGGTGCTGCAGAGCGTGAGCCCCTGGCGCGCCGACGTGTACTTCAACAAGACCACCGGCAAGTACGAG
ATCCTGGGGCTGAAGTACGCCGATCTGCAGTTTGAGAAAGGCACAGGCACCTACAAGATCAGCCAGGAGA
AGTACAACGACATCAAGAAGAAGGAGGGCGTGGACAGCGACAGCGAGTTCAAGTTCACCCTGTACAAGAA
CGACCTTCTGCTGGTGAAGGACACCGAGACCAAGGAGCAACAGCTGTTCCGCTTCCTGAGCCGCACCATG
CCCAAGCAGAAGCACTACGTGGAGCTGAAGCCCTACGACAAGCAGAAGTTCGAGGGCGGCGAGGCCCTGA
TCAAGGTGCTGGGCAACGTGGCCAACAGCGGCCAGTGCAAGAAGGGCCTGGGCAAGAGCAACATCAGCAT
CTACAAGGTGCGCACCGACGTGCTGGGCAACCAGCACATCATCAAGAACGAGGGCGACAAGCCCAAGTTG
GACTTCAGCAGGGCTGACCCCAAGAAGAAGAGGAAGGTGTGAGCGGCCGCATAATGCTTAAGTCGAACAG
AAAGTAATCGTATTGTACACGGCCGCATAATCGAAATTAATACGACTCACTATAGGACTGCAGGTCATGC
CATAGCGTTGTTCGGAACAGATTCACCAACACCTAGTACCTGCACTCGTTTTTGTACTCTCAAGATTTAA
GTAACTGTACAACGAAACTTACACAGTTACTTAAATCTTGCAGAAGCTACAAAGATAAGGCTTCATGCCG
AAATCAACACCCTGTCATTTTATGGCAGGGTGTTTTCCGCTGAGCAATAACTAGCATAACCCCCTTGGGG
CCTCTAAACGGGTCTTGAGGGGTTTTTTGCTGAAACCTCAGGCATTTTGAGAAGCACACGGTCACACTGC
TTCCGGTAGTCAATAAACCGGTAAACCAGCAATAGACATAAGCGGCTATTTAACGACCCTGCCCTGAACC
GACGACCGGGTCGAATTTGCTTTCGAATTTCTGCCATTCATCCGCTTATTATCACTTATTCAGGCGTAGC
ACCAGGCGTTTAAGGGCACCAATAACTGCCTTAAAAAAATTACGCCCCGCCCTGCCACTCATCGCAGTAC
TGTTGTAATTCATTAAGCATTCTGCCGACATGGAAGCCATCACAGACGGCATGATGAACCTGAATCGCCA
GCGGCATCAGCACCTTGTCGCCTTGCGTATAATATTTGCCCATAGTGAAAACGGGGGCGAAGAAGTTGTC
CATATTGGCCACGTTTAAATCAAAACTGGTGAAACTCACCCAGGGATTGGCTGAGACGAAAAACATATTC
TCAATAAACCCTTTAGGGAAATAGGCCAGGTTTTCACCGTAACACGCCACATCTTGCGAATATATGTGTA
GAAACTGCCGGAAATCGTCGTGGTATTCACTCCAGAGCGATGAAAACGTTTCAGTTTGCTCATGGAAAAC
GGTGTAACAAGGGTGAACACTATCCCATATCACCAGCTCACCGTCTTTCATTGCCATACGGAACTCCGGA
TGAGCATTCATCAGGCGGGCAAGAATGTGAATAAAGGCCGGATAAAACTTGTGCTTATTTTTCTTTACGG
TCTTTAAAAAGGCCGTAATATCCAGCTGAACGGTCTGGTTATAGGTACATTGAGCAACTGACTGAAATGC
CTCAAAATGTTCTTTACGATGCCATTGGGATATATCAACGGTGGTATATCCAGTGATTTTTTTCTCCATT
TTAGCTTCCTTAGCTCCTGAAAATCTCGATAACTCAAAAAATACGCCCGGTAGTGATCTTATTTCATTAT
GGTGAAAGTTGGAACCTCTTACGTGCCGATCAACGTCTCATTTTCGCCAAAAGTTGGCCCAGGGCTTCCC
GGTATCAACAGGGACACCAGGATTTATTTATTCTGCGAAGTGATCTTCCGTCACAGGTATTTATTCGGCG
CAAAGTGCGTCGGGTGATGCTGCCAACTTACTGATTTAGTGTATGATGGTGTTTTTGAGGTGCTCCAGTG
GCTTCTGTTTCTATCAGCTGTCCCTCCTGTTCAGCTACTGACGGGGTGGTGCGTAACGGCAAAAGCACCG
CCGGACATCAGCGCTAGCGGAGTGTATACTGGCTTACTATGTTGGCACTGATGAGGGTGTCAGTGAAGTG
CTTCATGTGGCAGGAGAAAAAAGGCTGCACCGGTGCGTCAGCAGAATATGTGATACAGGATATATTCCGC
TTCCTCGCTCACTGACTCGCTACGCTCGGTCGTTCGACTGCGGCGAGCGGAAATGGCTTACGAACGGGGC
GGAGATTTCCTGGAAGATGCCAGGAAGATACTTAACAGGGAAGTGAGAGGGCCGCGGCAAAGCCGTTTTT
CCATAGGCTCCGCCCCCCTGACAAGCATCACGAAATCTGACGCTCAAATCAGTGGTGGCGAAACCCGACA
GGACTATAAAGATACCAGGCGTTTCCCCTGGCGGCTCCCTCGTGCGCTCTCCTGTTCCTGCCTTTCGGTT
TACCGGTGTCATTCCGCTGTTATGGCCGCGTTTGTCTCATTCCACGCCTGACACTCAGTTCCGGGTAGGC
AGTTCGCTCCAAGCTGGACTGTATGCACGAACCCCCCGTTCAGTCCGACCGCTGCGCCTTATCCGGTAAC
TATCGTCTTGAGTCCAACCCGGAAAGACATGCAAAAGCACCACTGGCAGCAGCCACTGGTAATTGATTTA
GAGGAGTTAGTCTTGAAGTCATGCGCCGGTTAAGGCTAAACTGAAAGGACAAGTTTTGGTGACTGCGCTC
CTCCAAGCCAGTTACCTCGGTTCAAAGAGTTGGTAGCTCAGAGAACCTTCGAAAAACCGCCCTGCAAGGC
GGTTTTTTCGTTTTCAGAGCAAGAGATTACGCGCAGACCAAAACGATCTCAAGAAGATCATCTTATTAAT
CAGATAAAATATTTCTAGATTTCAGTGCAATTTATCTCTTCAAATGTAGCACCTGAAGTCAGCCCCATAC
GATATAAGTTGTAATTCTCATGTTAGTCATGCCCCGCGCCCACCGGAAGGAGCTGACTGGGTTGAAGGCT
CTCAAGGGCATCGGTCGAGATCCCGGTGCCTAATGAGTGAGCTAACTTACATTAATTGCGTTGCGCTCAC
TGCCCGCTTTCCAGTCGGGAAACCTGTCGTGCCAGCTGCATTAATGAATCGGCCAACGCGCGGGGAGAGG
CGGTTTGCGTATTGGGCGCCAGGGTGGTTTTTCTTTTCACCAGTGAGACGGGCAACAGCTGATTGCCCTT
CACCGCCTGGCCCTGAGAGAGTTGCAGCAAGCGGTCCACGCTGGTTTGCCCCAGCAGGCGAAAATCCTGT
TTGATGGTGGTTAACGGCGGGATATAACATGAGCTGTCTTCGGTATCGTCGTATCCCACTACCGAGATGT
CCGCACCAACGCGCAGCCCGGACTCGGTAATGGCGCGCATTGCGCCCAGCGCCATCTGATCGTTGGCAAC
CAGCATCGCAGTGGGAACGATGCCCTCATTCAGCATTTGCATGGTTTGTTGAAAACCGGACATGGCACTC
CAGTCGCCTTCCCGTTCCGCTATCGGCTGAATTTGATTGCGAGTGAGATATTTATGCCAGCCAGCCAGAC
GCAGACGCGCCGAGACAGAACTTAATGGGCCCGCTAACAGCGCGATTTGCTGGTGACCCAATGCGACCAG
ATGCTCCACGCCCAGTCGCGTACCGTCTTCATGGGAGAAAATAATACTGTTGATGGGTGTCTGGTCAGAG
ACATCAAGAAATAACGCCGGAACATTAGTGCAGGCAGCTTCCACAGCAATGGCATCCTGGTCATCCAGCG
GATAGTTAATGATCAGCCCACTGACGCGTTGCGCGAGAAGATTGTGCACCGCCGCTTTACAGGCTTCGAC
GCCGCTTCGTTCTACCATCGACACCACCACGCTGGCACCCAGTTGATCGGCGCGAGATTTAATCGCCGCG
ACAATTTGCGACGGCGCGTGCAGGGCCAGACTGGAGGTGGCAACGCCAATCAGCAACGACTGTTTGCCCG
CCAGTTGTTGTGCCACGCGGTTGGGAATGTAATTCAGCTCCGCCATCGCCGCTTCCACTTTTTCCCGCGT
TTTCGCAGAAACGTGGCTGGCCTGGTTCACCACGCGGGAAACGGTCTGATAAGAGACACCGGCATACTCT
GCGACATCGTATAACGTTACTGGTTTCACATTCACCACCCTGAATTGACTCTCTTCCGGGCGCTATCATG
CCATACCGCGAAAGGTTTTGCGCCATTCGATGGTGTCCGGGATCTCGACGCTCTCCCTTATGCGACTCCT
GCATTAGGAAATTAATACGACTCACTATA
Features (pLannotate 1.2.2; 17 found; start..end, strand, type, name):
      3..27      +  protein_bind   lac operator: The lac repressor binds to the lac operator to inhibit transcription in E. coli. This inhibition can be relieved by adding lactose or isopropyl-β-D-thiogalactopyranoside (IPTG). lac repressor encoded by lacI
     42..64      +  RBS            RBS: efficient ribosome binding site from bacteriophage T7 gene 10 (Olins and Rangwala, 1989)
     77..3436    +  CDS            St1Cas9: Cas9 endonuclease from the Streptococcus thermophilus Type II CRISPR/Cas system (Esvelt et al., 2013) generates RNA-guided double strand breaks in DNA
   3538..3556    +  promoter       T7 promoter: promoter for bacteriophage T7 RNA polymerase
   3618..3742    +  misc_RNA       St1 gRNA scaffold: guide RNA scaffold for the Streptococcus thermophilus CRISPR/Cas9 system (Esvelt et al., 2013)
   3761..3809    +  terminator     T7 terminator: transcription terminator for bacteriophage T7 RNA polymerase
   4033..4689    -  CDS            cat: CAT_ECOLX - Experimental evidence at protein level: Swiss-Prot protein existence level 1. This enzyme is an effector of chloramphenicol resistance in bacteria. From Escherichia coli. This protein is used as a marker in many commonly used cloning vectors, such as pACYC184.
   4690..4792    -  promoter       cat promoter: promoter of the E. coli cat gene encoding chloramphenicol acetyltransferase
   4913..5056    +  mobile_element IS1 (fragment): prokaryotic transposable element IS1
   5175..5230    -  rep_origin     RSF ori (fragment): Plasmids containing the RSF 1030 origin of replication can be propagated in E. coli cells that contain additional plasmids with compatible origins.
   5318..5862    -  rep_origin     p15A ori: Plasmids containing the medium-copy-number p15A origin of replication can be propagated in E. coli cells that contain a second plasmid with the ColE1 origin.
   5974..6038    -  CDS            TcR (fragment): tetracycline efflux protein; tet; confers resistance to tetracycline
   6053..6074    -  protein_bind   CAP binding site: CAP binding activates transcription in the presence of cAMP. E. coli catabolite activator protein
   6087..7169    -  CDS            lacI: lac repressor; lacI; The lac repressor binds to the lac operator to inhibit transcription in E. coli. This inhibition can be relieved by adding lactose or isopropyl-β-D-thiogalactopyranoside (IPTG).
   7170..7247    -  promoter       lacI promoter: lacI
   7255..7290    -  CDS            TcR (fragment): tetracycline efflux protein; tet; confers resistance to tetracycline
   7293..2       +  promoter       T7 promoter (across the origin): promoter for bacteriophage T7 RNA polymerase
