[The description below was written by a language model from this plasmid's Addgene catalogue record, the feature table of its GenBank file and pLannotate feature annotations shown in this document.]
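Description:
MSP1673 is a bacterial expression and CRISPR plasmid built on the pACYCDuet-1 backbone, designed to produce both Streptococcus thermophilus CRISPR1 Cas9 (St1Cas9) and its single guide RNA in E. coli. It replicates from the p15A origin, which gives a low copy number and is compatible with ColE1-type plasmids, so it can be maintained alongside a second plasmid in the same cell. Selection is by chloramphenicol through the cat gene under its own promoter. The backbone also carries lacI with its promoter. The short IS1, RSF ori and tetracycline-resistance fragments in the annotation are too small to be functional and appear to be backbone remnants or partial sequence matches.

The payload consists of two T7-driven transcription units. The first T7 promoter is followed by a lac operator and the T7 gene 10 ribosome binding site, and it drives a mammalian codon-optimized St1Cas9 open reading frame with a C-terminal nuclear localization signal. Expression therefore requires a host that supplies T7 RNA polymerase and is subject to lac repressor control, relievable with IPTG. Downstream, a second T7 promoter, for which no lac operator is annotated, precedes a BspMI cloning cassette, the St1 guide RNA scaffold and a T7 terminator. As supplied, the plasmid has no targeting spacer; the user inserts one into the BspMI sites to complete the sgRNA.

The associated publication concerns engineering Cas9 nucleases with altered PAM specificities, but the record does not describe the specific assay in which this plasmid was used. The full 7,309 nt annotation covers the whole plasmid, whereas the accompanying GenBank record is only an 890 bp partial read showing a T7 promoter and lac operator.
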