Addgene plasmid #65769: MSP1673
Purpose: Bacterial expression plasmid for S. thermophilus1 Cas9 & sgRNA (need to clone in spacer into BspMI sites): T7-humanSt1Cas9-NLS-T7-BspMIcassette-St1-sgRNA
Depositing lab: Keith Joung. Depositing organization: Massachusetts General Hospital. Publication: Engineered CRISPR-Cas9 nucleases with altered PAM specificities. Kleinstiver BP, Prew MS, Tsai SQ, Topkar VV, Nguyen NT, Zheng Z, Gonzales AP, Li Z, Peterson RT, Yeh JJ, Aryee MJ, Joung JK. Nature. 2015 Jun 22. doi: 10.1038/nature14592. PubMed 26098369.
Backbone
  Vector backbone: pACYCDuet-1
  Backbone manufacturer: EMD Millipore
  Vector type: Bacterial Expression, CRISPR
Growth in bacteria
  Bacterial resistance: Chloramphenicol, 25 μg/mL
  Growth temperature: 37°C
  Growth strain: XL1 Blue
  Copy number: Low Copy
Gene/Insert
  Gene/Insert name: mammalian codon-optimized Streptococcus thermophilus1 Cas9-NLS, and St1Cas9 gRNA
  Promoter: T7 (x2)
  Tag / fusion protein: NLS (C terminal on insert)
  Cloning method: Gibson Cloning
  Sequencing primers: 5′ ACYC-DuetUP1; 3′ oBK390 (5'-GCAAATTCGACCCGGTCGTCG-3')
Resource information
  A portion of this plasmid was derived from a plasmid made by: The pACYCDuet-1 plasmid backbone was provided by The University of Western Ontario
Terms and licenses: Academic/Nonprofit Terms; Industry Terms: Not Available to Industry
Depositor comments: Use BspMI sites to insert sgRNA spacer sequence into the vector.
How to cite: MSP1673 was a gift from Keith Joung (Addgene plasmid # 65769 ; http://n2t.net/addgene:65769 ; RRID:Addgene_65769)
