LOCUS       Exported 890 bp ds-DNA linear SYN 23-MAY-2021
DEFINITION  Bacterial expression plasmid for S. thermophilus1 Cas9.
ACCESSION   .
VERSION     .
KEYWORDS    MSP1673
SOURCE      synthetic DNA construct
  ORGANISM  synthetic DNA construct
REFERENCE   1 (bases 1 to 890)
  AUTHORS   Kleinstiver BP, Prew MS, Tsai SQ, Topkar VV, Nguyen NT, Zheng Z,
            Gonzales AP, Li Z, Peterson RT, Yeh JJ, Aryee MJ, Joung JK
  TITLE     Engineered CRISPR-Cas9 nucleases with altered PAM specificities.
  JOURNAL   Nature. 2015 Jun 22. doi: 10.1038/nature14592.
  PUBMED    26098369
REFERENCE   2 (bases 1 to 890)
  AUTHORS   .
  TITLE     Direct Submission
  JOURNAL   Exported May 23, 2021 from SnapGene Server 1.1.58
            http://www.snapgene.com
FEATURES             Location/Qualifiers
     source          1..890
                     /organism="synthetic DNA construct"
                     /mol_type="other DNA"
     primer_bind     118..137
                     /label=T7
                     /note="T7 promoter, forward primer"
     promoter        118..136
                     /label=T7 promoter
                     /note="promoter for bacteriophage T7 RNA polymerase"
     protein_bind    137..161
                     /label=lac operator
                     /bound_moiety="lac repressor encoded by lacI"
                     /note="The lac repressor binds to the lac operator to
                     inhibit transcription in E. coli. This inhibition can be
                     relieved by adding lactose or
                     isopropyl-beta-D-thiogalactopyranoside (IPTG)."
ORIGIN
        1 caccctgaat tgactctctt ccgggcgcta tcatgccata ccgcgaaagg ttttgcgcca
       61 ttcgatggtg tccgggatct cgacgctctc ccttatgcga ctcctgcatt aggaaattaa
      121 tacgactcac tataggggaa ttgtgagcgg ataacaattc ccctgtagaa ataattttgt
      181 ttaactttaa taaggagata taccatgggc agcgacctgg tgctgggcct ggacatcggc
      241 atcggcagcg tgggcgtggg catcctgaac aaggtgaccg gcgagatcat ccacaagaac
      301 agtcgcatct tccctgctgc tcaggctgag aacaacctgg tgcgccgcac caaccgccag
      361 ggtcgccggc ttgctcgccg caagaagcac cggcgcgtgc gcctgaaccg cctgttcgag
      421 gagagcggcc tgatcaccga cttcaccaag atcagcatca acctgaaccc ctaccagctg
      481 cgcgtgaagg gcctgaccga cgagctgagc aacgaggagc tgttcatcgc cctgaagaac
      541 atggtgaagc accgcggcat cagctacctg gacgacgcca gcgacgacgg caacagcagc
      601 gtgggcgact acgcccagat cgtgaaggag aacagcaagc agctggagac caagaccccc
      661 ggccagatcc agctggagcg ctaccagacc tacggccagc tgcgcggcga cttcaccgtg
      721 gagaaggacg gcaagaagca ccgcctgatc aacgtgttcc ccaccagcgc ctaccgcagc
      781 gaggccctgc gcatcctgca gacccagcag gagttcaacc cccagatcac cgacgagttc
      841 atcaaccgct acctggagat cctgaccggc aagcgcaagt actaccacgg
//
