>Addgene plasmid #65769 | MSP1673 | addgene partial sequence | sequence record 116172 | T7term 5'-GCTAGTTATTGCTCAGCGG-3'
GGGTGTTGATTTCGGCATGAAGCCTTATCTTTGTAGCTTCTGCAAGATTTAAGTAACTGTGTAAGTTTCG
TTGTACAGTTACTTAAATCTTGAGAGTACAAAAACGAGTGCAGGTACTAGGTGTTGGTGAATCTGTTCCG
AACAACGCTATGGCATGACCTGCAGTCCTATAGTGAGTCGTATTAATTTCGATTATGCGGCCGTGTACAA
TACGATTACTTTCTGTTCGACTTAAGCATTATGCGGCCGCTCACACCTTCCTCTTCTTCTTGGGGTCAGC
CCTGCTGAAGTCCAACTTGGGCTTGTCGCCCTCGTTCTTGATGATGTGCTGGTTGCCCAGCACGTCGGTG
CGCACCTTGTAGATGCTGATGTTGCTCTTGCCCAGGCCCTTCTTGCACTGGCCGCTGTTGGCCACGTTGC
CCAGCACCTTGATCAGGGCCTCGCCGCCCTCGAACTTCTGCTTGTCGTAGGGCTTCAGCTCCACGTAGTG
CTTCTGCTTGGGCATGGTGCGGCTCAGGAAGCGGAACAGCTGTTGCTCCTTGGTCTCGGTGTCCTTCACC
AGCAGAAGGTCGTTCTTGTACAGGGTGAACTTGAACTCGCTGTCGCTGTCCACGCCCTCCTTCTTCTTGA
TGTCGTTGTACTTCTCCTGGCTGATCTTGTAGGTGCCTGTGCCTTTCTCAAACTGCAGATCGGCGTACTT
CAGCCCCAGGATCTCGTACTTGCCGGTGGTCTTGTTGAAGTACACGTCGGCGCGCCAGGGGCTCACGCTC
TGCAGCACCACCTTGTTGTTGCTGTCCTTGGGGGTGATGTCGATGTGGTTGCCCAGCTTGCTGTCGTAGT
ACTTCAGGCTCTTGATCTCGGGGCCGTTGCCCTTCTTGCTGTACTTGCGGATGTAGCCGTGCTCCTCCTT
GTACTTCAGGAAGGGGTTGCAGGGCACCTCCTTGCCTTTCTCGTTGATCTGCTTGTTGGGG
